Addgene plasmid #109998: pHH0103_DLG1_PDZ_1
Purpose: Protein expression and purification of DLG1_PDZ_1
Depositing lab: Sachdev Sidhu. Depositing organization: University of Toronto. Publication: Large-scale survey and database of high affinity ligands for peptide recognition modules. Teyra J, Kelil A, Jain S, Helmy M, Jajodia R, Hooda Y, Gu J, D'Cruz AA, Nicholson SE, Min J, Sudol M, Kim PM, Bader GD, Sidhu SS. Mol Syst Biol. 2020 Dec;16(12):e9310. doi: 10.15252/msb.20199310. PubMed 33438817.
Backbone
  Vector backbone: pHH0103
  Vector type: Bacterial Expression
Growth in bacteria
  Bacterial resistance: Ampicillin, 100 μg/mL
  Growth temperature: 37°C
  Growth strain: DH5alpha
  Copy number: Low Copy
Gene/Insert
  Gene/Insert name: DLG1_PDZ_1
  Species: H. sapiens (human)
  Entrez Gene: DLG1 (a.k.a. DLGH1, SAP-97, SAP97, hdlg)
  Cloning method: Restriction Enzyme; 5′ cloning site Sfi1 (unknown if destroyed); 3′ cloning site Not1 (unknown if destroyed)
Terms and licenses: Academic/Nonprofit Terms; Industry Terms: Not Available to Industry
How to cite: pHH0103_DLG1_PDZ_1 was a gift from Sachdev Sidhu (Addgene plasmid # 109998 ; http://n2t.net/addgene:109998 ; RRID:Addgene_109998)
