[The description below was written by a language model from this plasmid's Addgene catalogue record and pLannotate feature annotations shown in this document.]
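Description:
pHH0103_DLG1_PDZ_1 is a bacterial expression plasmid, about 7 kb in the sequenced record, built on the pHH0103 backbone for producing and purifying the first PDZ domain of human DLG1 (SAP97). Expression is driven by the strong hybrid tac promoter, which is controlled by a downstream lac operator. The plasmid carries its own lacI gene under the lacIq promoter, so transcription stays repressed until it is induced with IPTG. The open reading frame begins with a 6xHis tag followed by Schistosoma japonicum glutathione S-transferase. The PDZ fragment, cloned between SfiI and NotI sites, is fused downstream of these. The domain is therefore made as a His-GST fusion that can be captured on either nickel or glutathione resin.

The automated annotation labels the roughly 260 bp insert as a DLG4 (PSD-95) fragment. This most likely reflects the close homology between PDZ domains of the DLG family, not a different insert, since the catalogue entry identifies it as DLG1. A phage fd terminator follows the insert. Beyond it lie fragments of M13 gene III, which appear to be remnants of a phagemid-derived backbone and sit outside the expressed fusion.

Propagation in E. coli relies on a ColE1/pBR322-type origin with a bom site and rop fragments, and the record lists the plasmid as low copy. Selection is by ampicillin resistance from the bla gene, while only a small nonfunctional piece of the tetracycline resistance gene remains. An f1 origin is also present, which would permit single-stranded DNA production with helper phage. The construct belongs to a large collection of peptide-recognition modules expressed as purified proteins for surveying their high-affinity peptide ligands.
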