Features (pLannotate 1.2.2; 21 found; start..end, strand, type, name):
      1..29      +  promoter       tac promoter: strong E. coli promoter; hybrid between the trp and lac UV5 promoters
     37..53      +  protein_bind   lac operator: The lac repressor binds to the lac operator to inhibit transcription in E. coli. This inhibition can be relieved by adding lactose or isopropyl-β-D-thiogalactopyranoside (IPTG). lac repressor encoded by lacI
    138..155     +  CDS            6xHis: 6xHis affinity tag
    171..824     +  CDS            GST26_SCHJA: Experimental evidence at protein level: Swiss-Prot protein existence level 1. GST isoenzymes appear to play a central role in the parasite detoxification system. Other functions are also suspected including a role in increasing the solubility of haematin in the parasite gut. From Schistosoma japonicum (Blood fluke).
    906..1166    +  CDS            DLG4 (fragment): DLG4_HUMAN - Also known as PSD95. Experimental evidence at protein level: Swiss-Prot protein existence level 1. Postsynaptic scaffolding protein that plays a critical role in synaptogenesis and synaptic plasticity by providing a platform for the postsynaptic clustering of crucial synaptic proteins. Interacts with the cytoplasmic tail of NMDA receptor subunits and shaker-type potassium channels. Required for synaptic plasticity associated with NMDA receptor signaling. Overexpression or depletion of DLG4 changes the ratio of excitatory to inhibitory synapses in hippocampal neurons. May reduce th
   1182..1229    +  terminator     fd terminator (sequence withheld): central terminator from bacteriophage fd (Otsuka and Kunisawa, 1982)
   1234..1446    +  CDS            M13 gene III (fragment) (sequence partly withheld): pIII; III; minor coat protein
   1461..1931    +  CDS            M13 gene III (fragment) (sequence partly withheld): pIII; III; minor coat protein
   1953..2023    +  CDS            TcR (fragment): tetracycline efflux protein; tet; confers resistance to tetracycline
   2265..2645    -  CDS            YPB1_ECOLX: Protein predicted: Swiss-Prot protein existence level 4. From Escherichia coli.
   2662..2813    +  CDS            rop (fragment): Rop protein, which maintains plasmids at low copy number; rop
   2849..3277    -  rep_origin     f1 ori (sequence partly withheld): f1 bacteriophage origin of replication; arrow indicates direction of (+) strand synthesis
   3286..3325    +  CDS            rop (fragment): Rop protein, which maintains plasmids at low copy number; rop
   3427..3567    +  misc_feature   bom: basis of mobility region from pBR322
   3753..4340    -  rep_origin     ori: high-copy-number ColE1/pMB1/pBR322/pUC origin of replication
   4511..5371    -  CDS            AmpR: β-lactamase; bla; confers resistance to ampicillin, carbenicillin, and related antibiotics
   5372..5476    -  promoter       AmpR promoter: bla
   5585..5662    +  promoter       lacIq promoter: lacI (mutant); In the lacIq allele, a single base change in the promoter boosts expression of the lacI gene about 10-fold.
   5663..6745    +  CDS            lacI: lac repressor; lacI; The lac repressor binds to the lac operator to inhibit transcription in E. coli. This inhibition can be relieved by adding lactose or isopropyl-β-D-thiogalactopyranoside (IPTG).
   6758..6779    +  protein_bind   CAP binding site: CAP binding activates transcription in the presence of cAMP. E. coli catabolite activator protein
   6798..6815    +  promoter       tet promoter (fragment): E. coli promoter for tetracycline efflux protein gene
>Addgene plasmid #109998 | pHH0103_DLG1_PDZ_1 | addgene full sequence | sequence record 215486 | Addgene NGS Result
TTGACAATTAATCATCGGCTCGTATAATGTGTGGAATTGTGAGCGGATAACAATTTCACACAGGAAACAG
CCAGTCCGTTTAGGTGTTTTCACGAGCACTTCACCAACAAGGACCATAGATTATGAAAATCGAAGAACAC
CATCACCATCACCATTCCAGCGGTAAGCTTATGTCCCCTATACTAGGTTATTGGAAAATTAAGGGCCTTG
TGCAACCCACTCGACTTCTTTTGGAATATCTTGAAGAAAAATATGAAGAGCATTTGTATGAGCGCGATGA
AGGTGATAAATGGCGAAACAAAAAGTTTGAATTGGGTTTGGAGTTTCCCAATCTTCCTTATTATATTGAT
GGTGATGTTAAATTAACACAGTCTATGGCCATCATACGTTATATAGCTGACAAGCACAACATGTTGGGTG
GTTGTCCAAAAGAGCGTGCAGAGATTTCAATGCTTGAAGGAGCGGTTTTGGATATTAGATACGGTGTTTC
GAGAATTGCATATAGTAAAGACTTTGAAACTCTCAAAGTTGATTTTCTTAGCAAGCTACCTGAAATGCTG
AAAATGTTCGAAGATCGTTTATGTCATAAAACATATTTAAATGGTGATCATGTAACCCATCCTGACTTCA
TGTTGTATGACGCTCTTGATGTTGTTTTATACATGGACCCAATGTGCCTGGATGCGTTCCCAAAATTAGT
TTGTTTTAAAAAACGTATTGAAGCTATCCCACAAATTGATAAGTACTTGAAATCCAGCAAGTATATAGCA
TGGCCTTTGCAGGGCTGGCAAGCCACGTTTGGTGGTGGCGACCATCCTCCAAAATCGGATCTGGAAGTTC
TGTTCCAGGGGCCCCTGTCCAGCGGTCTGGTTCCGCGTGGTTCCGGTACCGCGGCCCAGCCGGCCGAAAT
TACCCTGGAACGTGGCAACAGTGGCCTGGGTTTTTCCATTGCCGGCGGTACGGATAATCCGCATATCGGT
GATGACAGCTCTATTTTCATCACCAAAATTATCACGGGCGGTGCGGCGGCACAGGATGGTCGTCTGCGCG
TGAACGACTGCATTCTGCGTGTTAATGAAGTGGATGTTCGCGACGTTACCCACAGCAAAGCTGTCGAAGC
GCTGAAAGAAGCGGGTAGCATCGTCCGCCTGTATGTGAAACGTCGCGCGGCCGCATA
[142 nt withheld, positions 1178-1319]
C
[98 nt withheld, positions 1321-1418]
AGTTTGTACTGGTGACGAAACTCAGTGTCTAGCTAGAGTGGC
[149 nt withheld, positions 1461-1609]
T
[41 nt withheld, positions 1611-1651]
T
[62 nt withheld, positions 1653-1714]
A
[35 nt withheld, positions 1716-1750]
CCTCCCTCAATCGGTTGAATGTCGCCCTTTTGTCTTTGGCGCTGGTAAACCATATGAA
[86 nt withheld, positions 1809-1894]
T
[54 nt withheld, positions 1896-1949]
CTAGCGCCGCCCTATACCTTGTCTGCCTCCCCGCGTTGCGTCGCGGTGCATGGAGCCGGGCCACCTCGAC
CTGAATGGAAGCCGGCGGCACCTCGCTAACGGATTCACCACTCCAAGAATTGGAGCCAATCAATTCTTGC
GGAGAACTGTGAATGCGCAAACCAACCCTTGGCAGAACATATCCATCGCGTCCGCCATCTCCAGCAGCCG
CACGCGGCGCATCTCGGGCAGCGTTGGGTCCTGGCCACGGGTGCGCATGATCGTGCTCCTGTCGTTGAGG
ACCCGGCTAGGCTGGCGGGGTTGCCTTACTGGTTAGCAGAATGAATCACCGATACGCGAGCGAACGTGAA
GCGACTGCTGCTGCAAAACGTCTGCGACCTGAGCAACAACATGAATGGTCTTCGGTTTCCGTGTTTCGTA
AAGTCTGGAAACGCGGAAGTCAGCGCCCTGCACCATTATGTTCCGGATCTGCATCGCAGGATGCTGCTGG
CTACCCTGTGGAACACCTACATCTGTATTAACGAAGCGCTGGCATTGACCCTGAGTGATTTTTCTCTGGT
CCCGCCGCATCCATACCGCCAGTTGTTTACCCTCACAACGTTCCAGTAACCGGGCATGTTCATCATCAGT
AACCCGTATCGTGAGCATCCTCTCTCGTTTCATCGGTATCATTACCCCCATGAACAGAAATCCCCCTTAC
ACGGAGGCATCAGTGACCAAACAGGAAAAAACCGCCCTTAACATGGCCCGCTTTATCAGAAGCCAGACAT
TAACGCTTCTGGAGAAACTCAACGAGCTGGACGCGGATGAACAGGCAGACATCTGTGAATCGCTTCACGA
CCACGCTGATGAGCTTTACCGCAGGATCCGCGAAATTGTAAGCGTTAATATTTTGTTAAAATTCGCGTTA
AATTTTTGTTAAATCAGCTCATTTTTTAACCAATAGGCCGAAATCGGCAAAATCCCTTATAAATCAAAAG
AATAGACCGAGATAGGGT
[37 nt withheld, positions 2948-2984]
AAAGAACGTGGACTCCAACGTCAAAGG
[49 nt withheld, positions 3012-3060]
T
[91 nt withheld, positions 3062-3152]
G
[124 nt withheld, positions 3154-3277]
CGCGGATCCTGCCTCGCGCGTTTCGGTGATGACGGTGAAAACCTCTGACACATGCAGCTCCCGGAGACGG
TCACAGCTTGTCTGTAAGCGGATGCCGGGAGCAGACAAGCCCGTCAGGGCGCGTCAGCGGGTGTTGGCGG
GTGTCGGGGCGCAGCCATGACCCAGTCACGTAGCGATAGCGGAGTGTATACTGGCTTAACTATGCGGCAT
CAGAGCAGATTGTACTGAGAGTGCACCATATGCGGTGTGAAATACCGCACAGATGCGTAAGGAGAAAATA
CCGCATCAGGCGCTCTTCCGCTTCCTCGCTCACTGACTCGCTGCGCTCGGTCGTTCGGCTGCGGCGAGCG
GTATCAGCTCACTCAAAGGCGGTAATACGGTTATCCACAGAATCAGGGGATAACGCAGGAAAGAACATGT
GAGCAAAAGGCCAGCAAAAGGCCAGGAACCGTAAAAAGGCCGCGTTGCTGGCGTTTTTCCATAGGCTCCG
CCCCCCTGACGAGCATCACAAAAATCGACGCTCAAGTCAGAGGTGGCGAAACCCGACAGGACTATAAAGA
TACCAGGGTTTCCCCCTGGAAGCTCCCTCGTGCGCTCTCCTGTTCCGACCCTGCCGCTTACCGGATACCT
GTCCGCCTTTCTCCCTTCGGGAAGCGTGGCGCTTTCTCATAGCTCACGCTGTAGGTATCTCAGTTCGGTG
TAGGTCGTTCGCTCCAAGCTGGGCTGTGTGCACGAACCCCCCGTTCAGCCCGACCGCTGCGCCTTATCCG
GTAACTATCGTCTTGAGTCCAACCCGGTAAGACACGACTTATCGCCACTGGCAGCAGCCACTGGTAACAG
GATTAGCAGAGCGAGGTATGTAGGCGGTGCTACAGAGTTCTTGAAGTGGTGGCCTAACTACGGCTACACT
AGAAGGACAGTATTTGGTATCTGCGCTCTGCTGAAGCCAGTTACCTTCGGAAAAAGAGTTGGTAGCTCTT
GATCCGGCAAACAAACCACCGCTGGTAGCGGTGGTTTTTTTGTTTGCAAGCAGCAGATTACGCGCAGAAA
AAAAGGATCTCAAGAAGATCCTTTGATCTTTTCTACGGGGTCTGACGCTCAGTGGAACGAAAACTCACGT
TAAGGGATTTTGGTCATGAGATTATCAAAAAGGATCTTCACCTAGATCCTTTTAAATTAAAAATGAAGTT
TTAAATCAATCTAAAGTATATATGAGTAAACTTGGTCTGACAGTTACCAATGCTTAATCAGTGAGGCACC
TATCTCAGCGATCTGTCTATTTCGTTCATCCATAGTTGCCTGACTCCCCGTCGTGTAGATAACTACGATA
CGGGAGGGCTTACCATCTGGCCCCAGTGCTGCAATGATACCGCGAGACCCACGCTCACCGGCTCCAGATT
TATCAGCAATAAACCAGCCAGCCGGAAGGGCCGAGCGCAGAAGTGGTCCTGCAACTTTATCCGCCTCCAT
CCAGTCTATTAATTGTTGCCGGGAAGCTAGAGTAAGTAGTTCGCCAGTTAATAGTTTGCGCAACGTTGTT
GCCATTGCTGCAGGCATCGTGGTGTCACGCTCGTCGTTTGGTATGGCTTCATTCAGCTCCGGTTCCCAAC
GATCAAGGCGAGTTACATGATCCCCCATGTTGTGCAAAAAAGCGGTTAGCTCCTTCGGTCCTCCGATCGT
TGTCAGAAGTAAGTTGGCCGCAGTGTTATCACTCATGGTTATGGCAGCACTGCATAATTCTCTTACTGTC
ATGCCATCCGTAAGATGCTTTTCTGTGACTGGTGAGTACTCAACCAAGTCATTCTGAGAATAGTGTATGC
GGCGACCGAGTTGCTCTTGCCCGGCGTCAACACGGGATAATACCGCGCCACATAGCAGAACTTTAAAAGT
GCTCATCATTGGAAAACGTTCTTCGGGGCGAAAACTCTCAAGGATCTTACCGCTGTTGAGATCCAGTTCG
ATGTAACCCACTCGTGCACCCAACTGATCTTCAGCATCTTTTACTTTCACCAGCGTTTCTGGGTGAGCAA
AAACAGGAAGGCAAAATGCCGCAAAAAAGGGAATAAGGGCGACACGGAAATGTTGAATACTCATACTCTT
CCTTTTTCAATATTATTGAAGCATTTATCAGGGTTATTGTCTCATGAGCGGATACATATTTGAATGTATT
TAGAAAAATAAACAAATAGGGGTTCCGCGCACATTTCCCCGAAAAGTGCCACCTGACGTCTAAGAAACCA
TTATTATCATGACATTAACCTATAAAAATAGGCGTATCACGAGGCCCTTTCGTCTTCAAGAATTCCCGAC
ACCATCGAATGGTGCAAAACCTTTCGCGGTATGGCATGATAGCGCCCGGAAGAGAGTCAATTCAGGGTGG
TGAATGTGAAACCAGTAACGTTATACGATGTCGCAGAGTATGCCGGTGTCTCTTATCAGACCGTTTCCCG
CGTGGTGAACCAGGCCAGCCACGTTTCTGCGAAAACGCGGGAAAAAGTGGAAGCGGCGATGGCGGAGCTG
AATTACATTCCCAACCGCGTGGCACAACAACTGGCGGGCAAACAGTCGTTGCTGATTGGCGTTGCCACCT
CCAGTCTGGCCCTGCACGCGCCGTCGCAAATTGTCGCGGCGATTAAATCTCGCGCCGATCAACTGGGTGC
CAGCGTGGTGGTGTCGATGGTAGAACGAAGCGGCGTCGAAGCCTGTAAAGCGGCGGTGCACAATCTTCTC
GCGCAACGCGTCAGTGGGCTGATCATTAACTATCCGCTGGATGACCAGGATGCCATTGCTGTGGAAGCTG
CCTGCACTAATGTTCCGGCGTTATTTCTTGATGTCTCTGACCAGACACCCATCAACAGTATTATTTTCTC
CCATGAAGACGGTACGCGACTGGGCGTGGAGCATCTGGTCGCATTGGGTCACCAGCAAATCGCGCTGTTA
GCGGGCCCATTAAGTTCTGTCTCGGCGCGTCTGCGTCTGGCTGGCTGGCATAAATATCTCACTCGCAATC
AAATTCAGCCGATAGCGGAACGGGAAGGCGACTGGAGTGCCATGTCCGGTTTTCAACAAACCATGCAAAT
GCTGAATGAGGGCATCGTTCCCACTGCGATGCTGGTTGCCAACGATCAGATGGCGCTGGGCGCAATGCGC
GCCATTACCGAGTCCGGGCTGCGCGTTGGTGCGGATATCTCGGTAGTGGGATACGACGATACCGAAGACA
GCTCATGTTATATCCCGCCGTTAACCACCATCAAACAGGATTTTCGCCTGCTGGGGCAAACCAGCGTGGA
CCGCTTGCTGCAACTCTCTCAGGGCCAGGCGGTGAAGGGCAATCAGCTGTTGCCCGTCTCACTGGTGAAA
AGAAAAACCACCCTGGCGCCCAATACGCAAACCGCCTCTCCCCGCGCGTTGGCCGATTCATTAATGCAGC
TGGCACGACAGGTTTCCCGACTGGAAAGCGGGCAGTGAGCGCAACGCAATTAATGTAAGTTAGCTCACTC
ATTAGGCACAATTCTCATGTTTGACAGCTTATCATCGACTGCACGGTGCACCAATGCTTCTGGCGTCAGG
CAGCCATCGGAAGCTGTGGTATGGCTGTGCAGGTCGTAAATCACTGCATAATTCGTGTCGCTCAAGGCGC
ACTCCCGTTCTGGATAATGTTTTTTGCGCCGACATCATAACGGTTCTGGCAAATATTCTGAAATGAGCTG
