>Addgene plasmid #109998 | pHH0103_DLG1_PDZ_1 | depositor partial sequence | sequence record 206950 | pHH0103_DLG1_PDZ_1 sequence 282 bps
GGCCCAGCCGGCCGAAATTACCCTGGAACGTGGCAACAGTGGCCTGGGTTTTTCCATTGCCGGCGGTACG
GATAATCCGCATATCGGTGATGACAGCTCTATTTTCATCACCAAAATTATCACGGGCGGTGCGGCGGCAC
AGGATGGTCGTCTGCGCGTGAACGACTGCATTCTGCGTGTTAATGAAGTGGATGTTCGCGACGTTACCCA
CAGCAAAGCTGTCGAAGCGCTGAAAGAAGCGGGTAGCATCGTCCGCCTGTATGTGAAACGTCGCGCGGCC
GC
